>Addgene plasmid #233586 | mScarlet-LRRK1 K746G | addgene full sequence | sequence record 474745 | Addgene NGS Result
TAGTTATTAATAGTAATCAATTACGGGGTCATTAGTTCATAGCCCATATATGGAGTTCCGCGTTACATAA
CTTACGGTAAATGGCCCGCCTGGCTGACCGCCCAACGACCCCCGCCCATTGACGTCAATAATGACGTATG
TTCCCATAGTAACGCCAATAGGGACTTTCCATTGACGTCAATGGGTGGAGTATTTACGGTAAACTGCCCA
CTTGGCAGTACATCAAGTGTATCATATGCCAAGTACGCCCCCTATTGACGTCAATGACGGTAAATGGCCC
GCCTGGCATTATGCCCAGTACATGACCTTATGGGACTTTCCTACTTGGCAGTACATCTACGTATTAGTCA
TCGCTATTACCATGGTGATGCGGTTTTGGCAGTACATCAATGGGCGTGGATAGCGGTTTGACTCACGGGG
ATTTCCAAGTCTCCACCCCATTGACGTCAATGGGAGTTTGTTTTGGCACCAAAATCAACGGGACTTTCCA
AAATGTCGTAACAACTCCGCCCCATTGACGCAAATGGGCGGTAGGCGTGTACGGTGGGAGGTCTATATAA
GCAGAGCTGGTTTAGTGAACCGTCAGATCCGCTAGCGCTACCGGTCGCCACCATGGTGAGCAAGGGCGAG
GCAGTGATCAAGGAGTTCATGCGGTTCAAGGTGCACATGGAGGGCTCCATGAACGGCCACGAGTTCGAGA
TCGAGGGCGAGGGCGAGGGCCGCCCCTACGAGGGCACCCAGACCGCCAAGCTGAAGGTGACCAAGGGTGG
CCCCCTGCCCTTCTCCTGGGACATCCTGTCCCCTCAGTTCATGTACGGCTCCAGGGCCTTCATCAAGCAC
CCCGCCGACATCCCCGACTACTATAAGCAGTCCTTCCCCGAGGGCTTCAAGTGGGAGCGCGTGATGAACT
TCGAGGACGGCGGCGCCGTGACCGTGACCCAGGACACCTCCCTGGAGGACGGCACCCTGATCTACAAGGT
GAAGCTCCGCGGCACCAACTTCCCTCCTGACGGCCCCGTAATGCAGAAGAAGACAATGGGCTGGGAAGCG
TCCACCGAGCGGTTGTACCCCGAGGACGGCGTGCTGAAGGGCGACATTAAGATGGCCCTGCGCCTGAAGG
ACGGCGGCCGCTACCTGGCGGACTTCAAGACCACCTACAAGGCCAAGAAGCCCGTGCAGATGCCCGGCGC
CTACAACGTCGACCGCAAGTTGGACATCACCTCCCACAACGAGGACTACACCGTGGTGGAACAGTACGAA
CGCTCCGAGGGCCGCCACTCCACCGGCGGCATGGACGAGCTGTACAAGTCCGGACTCAGATCTCGAGCTA
TGGCTGGCATGTCGCAAAGACCCCCCAGCATGTACTGGTGTGTGGGGCCGGAGGAGTCAGCTGTGTGTCC
AGAACGTGCCATGGAGACGCTTAACGGTGCCGGGGACACGGGCGGCAAGCCGTCCACGCGGGGCGGTGAC
CCTGCAGCGCGGTCCCGCAGGACGGAAGGCATCCGCGCCGCGTACAGGCGGGGAGACCGCGGCGGCGCCC
GGGACCTGCTGGAGGAGGCCTGCGACCAGTGCGCGTCCCAGCTGGAAAAGGGCCAGCTTCTGAGCATCCC
GGCAGCCTATGGGGATCTGGAGATGGTCCGCTACCTACTCAGCAAGAGACTGGTGGAGCTGCCCACCGAG
CCCACGGATGACAACCCAGCCGTGGTGGCAGCGTATTTTGGACACACGGCAGTTGTGCAGGAATTGCTTG
AGTCCTTACCAGGTCCCTGCAGTCCCCAGCGGCTTCTGAACTGGATGCTGGCCTTGGCTTGCCAGCGAGG
GCACCTGGGGGTTGTGAAGCTCCTGGTCCTGACGCACGGGGCTGACCCGGAGAGCTACGCTGTCAGGAAG
AATGAGTTCCCTGTCATCGTGCGCTTGCCCCTGTATGCGGCCATCAAGTCAGGGAATGAAGACATTGCAA
TATTCCTGCTTCGGCATGGGGCCTATTTCTGTTCCTACATCTTGCTGGATAGTCCTGACCCCAGCAAACA
TCTGCTGAGAAAGTACTTCATTGAAGCCAGTCCCTTGCCCAGCAGTTATCCGGGAAAAACAGCTCTCCGT
GTGAAATGGTCCCATCTCAGACTGCCCTGGGTAGACCTAGACTGGCTCATAGACATCTCCTGCCAGATCA
CGGAGCTCGACCTTTCTGCCAACTGCCTGGCGACCCTCCCCTCGGTTATCCCCTGGGGCCTCATCAATCT
CCGGAAGCTGAACCTCTCCGACAACCACCTGGGGGAGCTGCCTGGCGTGCAGTCATCGGACGAAATCATC
TGTTCCAGGCTACTTGAAATTGACATTTCCAGCAACAAGTTGTCCCACCTCCCTCCTGGATTCTTGCACC
TCTCAAAACTTCAAAAACTGACAGCTTCAAAAAATTGTTTAGAAAAATTGTTCGAAGAAGAAAATGCCAC
TAACTGGATAGGTTTACGGAAGCTACAGGAACTTGATATATCTGACAATAAATTGACAGAACTCCCTGCC
CTGTTCCTTCACTCTTTCAAGTCCCTCAATTCTCTGAATGTCTCCAGAAACAACCTGAAGGTGTTTCCAG
ATCCCTGGGCCTGCCCTTTGAAATGTTGTAAAGCTTCCAGAAATGCCCTGGAATGTCTGCCAGACAAAAT
GGCTGTCTTTTGGAAAAATCACCTGAAGGATGTGGATTTCTCAGAAAACGCACTCAAAGAAGTTCCCCTG
GGACTTTTCCAGCTTGATGCCCTCATGTTCTTGAGGTTACAGGGGAACCAGCTGGCGGCACTTCCACCTC
AAGAGAAGTGGACCTGCAGGCAGCTCAAAACCCTGGATCTCTCCAGAAACCAACTTGGCAAAAATGAAGA
TGGACTGAAAACGAAGCGTATTGCCTTTTTCACCACCAGAGGTCGCCAGCGCTCCGGGACTGAGGCAGCA
AGTGTGCTGGAATTTCCGGCCTTCCTAAGTGAGTCTTTGGAAGTCCTTTGCCTGAACGACAACCACCTCG
ACACAGTCCCTCCCTCGGTTTGCCTACTGAAGAGCTTATCAGAGCTCTACTTGGGAAACAACCCTGGCCT
CCGGGAGCTCCCTCCTGAGCTGGGGCAGCTGGGCAACCTCTGGCAGCTGGACACTGAAGACCTGACCATC
AGCAATGTGCCTGCAGAAATCCAAAAAGAAGGCCCCAAAGCAATGCTGTCTTACCTGCGTGCTCAGCTGC
GGAAAGCGGAAAAGTGCAAGCTGATGAAGATGATCATCGTGGGTCCCCCGCGCCAGGGCAAGTCCACCCT
CCTGGAGATCTTACAGACGGGGAGGGCCCCCCAGGTGGTGCATGGAGAGGCCACCATCAGGACCACCAAG
TGGGAGCTCCAGAGGCCGGCTGGCTCAAGAGCCAAGGTTGAGTCCGTGGAGTTCAACGTCTGGGACATCG
GGGGACCGGCCAGCATGGCCACTGTCAACCAGTGCTTCTTCACGGACAAGGCCCTGTACGTGGTGGTCTG
GAACCTGGCGCTGGGGGAGGAGGCCGTGGCCAACCTCCAGTTCTGGCTGCTCAACATCGAGGCCGGGGCC
CCAAACGCCGTGGTGCTGGTGGTCGGGACGCACCTGGATTTAATTGAAGCCAAGTTCCGTGTGGAAAGGA
TTGCAACGCTGCGTGCCTATGTGCTGGCACTCTGCCGCTCCCCCTCCGGCTCCAGGGCCACAGGCTTCCC
AGACATCACCTTCAAACACTTACATGAGATTTCCTGCAAGAGCCTGGAAGGTCAGGAAGGGCTGCGACAG
CTGATTTTCCACGTCACGTGCAGCATGAAGGACGTGGGCAGCACCATCGGCTGCCAGCGACTGGCAGGGC
GGCTGATCCCCAGGAGCTACCTGAGCCTGCAGGAGGCCGTGCTGGCAGAGCAGCAGCGCCGCAGCCGGGA
CGACGACGTGCAGTACCTGACGGACAGGCAGCTGGAGCAGCTGGTGGAGCAGACGCCCGACAACGACATC
AAGGACTACGAGGACCTGCAGTCAGCCATCAGCTTCCTCATAGAAACCGGCACCCTGCTCCATTTCCCGG
ACACCAGCCACGGCCTGAGGAACCTCTACTTCCTCGACCCTATTTGGCTCTCCGAATGTCTGCAGAGGAT
CTTTAATATTAAGGGCTCTCGGTCAGTGGCCAAGAATGGGGTGATCAGAGCAGAAGACCTCAGGATGCTG
CTGGTGGGGACTGGCTTCACGCAGCAGACGGAAGAGCAGTACTTCCAGTTCCTGGCCAAGTTTGAGATCG
CCCTGCCCGTCGCCAATGACAGCTACCTCCTGCCCCATCTCCTTCCATCTAAACCTGGCCTGGACACCCA
CGGTATGCGGCACCCCACAGCCAACACCATTCAGAGGGTATTTAAGATGAGCTTCGTTCCCGTTGGCTTC
TGGCAAAGGTTTATAGCACGGATGCTGATCAGCCTGGCGGAGATGGACCTGCAGCTTTTTGAAAACAAGA
AGAATACTAAAAGCAGGAACAGGAAAGTCACCATTTACAGTTTTACAGGAAACCAGAGAAATCGCTGTAG
CACATTCAGAGTGAAAAGAAATCAGACCATCTATTGGCAGGAAGGGCTCCTGGTCACTTTTGATGGGGGC
TACCTCAGTGTGGAATCTTCCGACGTGAACTGGAAAAAGAAGAAAAGCGGAGGAATGAAAATTGTTTGCC
AATCAGAAGTGAGGGACTTCTCAGCCATGGCTTTCATCACGGACCACGTCAATTCCTTGATTGATCAGTG
GTTTCCCGCCCTGACAGCCACAGAGAGCGACGGGACGCCACTCATGGAGCAGTACGTGCCCTGCCCGGTC
TGCGAGACAGCCTGGGCCCAGCACACGGACCCCAGTGAGAAATCAGAGGATGTGCAGTACTTCGACATGG
AAGACTGTGTCCTGACGGCCATCGAGCGGGACTTCATCTCCTGCCCCAGACACCCGGACCTCCCCGTGCC
GCTGCAGGAGCTGGTCCCTGAACTGTTCATGACCGACTTCCCGGCCAGGCTCTTCCTGGAGAACAGCAAG
CTGGAGCACAGCGAGGACGAGGGCAGCGTCCTGGGCCAGGGCGGCAGTGGCACCGTCATCTACCGGGCCC
GGTACCAGGGCCAGCCTGTGGCCGTCAAGCGCTTCCACATCAAAAAATTCAAGAACTTTGCTAACGTACC
GGCAGACACCATGCTGAGGCACCTGCGGGCCACCGATGCCATGAAGAACTTCTCCGAGTTCCGGCAGGAG
GCCAGCATGCTGCACGCGCTGCAGCACCCCTGCATCGTGGCGCTCATCGGCATCAGCATCCACCCGCTCT
GCTTCGCCCTGGAGCTCGCGCCGCTCAGCAGCCTCAACACCGTGCTGTCCGAGAACGCCAGAGATTCTTC
CTTTATACCCCTGGGACACATGCTCACCCAAAAAATAGCCTACCAGATCGCCTCGGGCCTGGCCTACCTG
CACAAGAAAAACATCATCTTCTGTGACCTGAAGTCGGACAACATTCTGGTGTGGTCCCTTGACGTCAAGG
AGCACATCAACATCAAGCTATCTGACTACGGGATTTCGAGGCAGTCATTCCATGAGGGCGCCCTAGGCGT
GGAGGGCACTCCTGGCTACCAGGCCCCAGAGATCAGGCCTCGCATTGTATATGATGAGAAGGTAGATATG
TTCTCCTATGGAATGGTGCTCTACGAGTTGCTGTCAGGACAGCGCCCTGCACTGGGCCACCACCAGCTCC
AGATTGCCAAGAAGCTGTCCAAGGGCATCCGCCCGGTTCTGGGGCAGCCGGAGGAAGTGCAGTTCCGGCG
ACTGCAGGCGCTCATGATGGAGTGCTGGGACACTAAGCCAGAGAAGCGACCGCTGGCCCTGTCGGTGGTG
AGCCAGATGAAGGACCCGACTTTTGCCACCTTCATGTATGAACTGTGCTGTGGGAAGCAGACAGCCTTCT
TCTCATCCCAGGGCCAGGAGTACACCGTGGTGTTTTGGGATGGAAAAGAGGAGTCCAGGAACTACACGGT
GGTGAACACAGAGAAGGGCCTCATGGAGGTGCAGAGGATGTGCTGCCCTGGGATGAAGGTGAGCTGCCAG
CTCCAGGTCCAGAGATCCCTGTGGACAGCCACCGAGGACCAGAAAATCTACATCTACACCCTCAAGGGCA
TGTGCCCCTTAAACACACCCCAACAGGCCTTGGATACTCCAGCTGTCGTCACCTGCTTCTTGGCCGTGCC
TGTTATTAAAAAGAATTCCTACCTGGTCTTAGCGGGCCTCGCCGATGGGCTTGTGGCTGTGTTTCCCGTG
GTGCGGGGCACCCCAAAGGACAGCTGCTCCTACCTGTGCTCACACACAGCCAACAGGTCCAAGTTCAGCA
TCGCGGATGAAGACGCACGGCAGAACCCCTACCCAGTGAAGGCCATGGAGGTGGTCAACAGCGGCTCTGA
GGTCTGGTACAGCAATGGGCCGGGCCTCCTTGTCATCGACTGTGCCTCCCTGGAGATCTGCAGGCGGCTG
GAGCCCTACATGGCCCCCTCCATGGTTACGTCAGTCGTGTGCAGCTCTGAGGGCAGAGGGGAGGAGGTCG
TCTGGTGCCTGGATGACAAGGCCAACTCCTTGGTGATGTACCACTCCACCACCTACCAGCTGTGTGCCCG
GTACTTCTGCGGGGTCCCCAGCCCCCTCAGGGACATGTTTCCCGTGCGGCCCTTGGACACGGAACCCCCG
GCAGCCAGCCACACGGCCAACCCAAAGGTGCCTGAGGGGGACTCCATCGCGGACGTGAGCATCATGTACA
GTGAGGAGCTGGGCACGCAGATCCTGATCCACCAGGAATCACTCACTGACTACTGCTCCATGTCCTCCTA
CTCCTCATCCCCACCCCGCCAGGCTGCCAGGTCCCCCTCAAGCCTCCCCAGCTCCCCAGCAAGTTCTTCC
AGTGTGCCTTTCTCCACCGACTGCGAGGACTCAGACATGCTACATACGCCCGGTGCTGCCTCCGACAGGT
CTGAGCATGACCTGACCCCCATGGACGGGGAGACCTTCAGCCAGCACCTGCAGGCCGTGAAGATCCTCGC
CGTCAGAGACCTCATTTGGGTCCCCAGGCGCGGTGGAGATGTTATCGTCATTGGCCTGGAGAAGGATTCT
GGCGCCCAGCGGGGCCGAGTCATTGCCGTCTTAAAAGCCCGAGAGCTGACTCCGCATGGGGTGCTGGTGG
ATGCTGCCGTGGTGGCAAAGGACACTGTTGTGTGCACCTTTGAAAATGAAAACACAGAGTGGTGCCTGGC
CGTCTGGAGGGGCTGGGGCGCCAGGGAGTTCGACATTTTCTACCAGTCCTACGAGGAGCTGGGCCGGCTG
GAGGCTTGCACTCGCAAGAGAAGGTAAGGATCCACCGGATCTAGATAACTGATCATAATCAGCCATACCA
CATTTGTAGAGGTTTTACTTGCTTTAAAAAACCTCCCACACCTCCCCCTGAACCTGAAACATAAAATGAA
TGCAATTGTTGTTGTTAACTTGTTTATTGCAGCTTATAATGGTTACAAATAAAGCAATAGCATCACAAAT
TTCACAAATAAAGCATTTTTTTCACTGCATTCTAGTTGTGGTTTGTCCAAACTCATCAATGTATCTTAAC
GCGTAAATTGTAAGCGTTAATATTTTGTTAAAATTCGCGTTAAATTTTTGTTAAATCAGCTCATTTTTTA
ACCAATAGGCCGAAATCGGCAAAATCCCTTATAAATCAAAAGAATAGACCGAGATAGGGT
[37 nt withheld, positions 7761-7797]
AAAGAACGTGGACTCCAACGTCAAAGG
[49 nt withheld, positions 7825-7873]
T
[91 nt withheld, positions 7875-7965]
G
[124 nt withheld, positions 7967-8090]
CAGGTGGCACTTTTCGGGGAAATGTGCGCGGAACCCCTATTTGTTTATTTTTCTAAATACATTCAAATAT
GTATCCGCTCATGAGACAATAACCCTGATAAATGCTTCAATAATATTGAAAAAGGAAGAGTCCTGAGGCG
GAAAGAACCAGCTGTGGAATGTGTGTCAGTTAGGGTGTGGAAAGTCCCCAGGCTCCCCAGCAGGCAGAAG
TATGCAAAGCATGCATCTCAATTAGTCAGCAACCAGGTGTGGAAAGTCCCCAGGCTCCCCAGCAGGCAGA
AGTATGCAAAGCATGCATCTCAATTAGTCAGCAACCATAGTCCCGCCCCTAACTCCGCCCATCCCGCCCC
TAACTCCGCCCAGTTCCGCCCATTCTCCGCCCCATGGCTGACTAATTTTTTTTATTTATGCAGAGGCCGA
GGCCGCCTCGGCCTCTGAGCTATTCCAGAAGTAGTGAGGAGGCTTTTTTGGAGGCCTAGGCTTTTGCAAA
GATCGATCAAGAGACAGGATGAGGATCGTTTCGCATGATTGAACAAGATGGATTGCACGCAGGTTCTCCG
GCCGCTTGGGTGGAGAGGCTATTCGGCTATGACTGGGCACAACAGACAATCGGCTGCTCTGATGCCGCCG
TGTTCCGGCTGTCAGCGCAGGGGCGCCCGGTTCTTTTTGTCAAGACCGACCTGTCCGGTGCCCTGAATGA
ACTGCAAGACGAGGCAGCGCGGCTATCGTGGCTGGCCACGACGGGCGTTCCTTGCGCAGCTGTGCTCGAC
GTTGTCACTGAAGCGGGAAGGGACTGGCTGCTATTGGGCGAAGTGCCGGGGCAGGATCTCCTGTCATCTC
ACCTTGCTCCTGCCGAGAAAGTATCCATCATGGCTGATGCAATGCGGCGGCTGCATACGCTTGATCCGGC
TACCTGCCCATTCGACCACCAAGCGAAACATCGCATCGAGCGAGCACGTACTCGGATGGAAGCCGGTCTT
GTCGATCAGGATGATCTGGACGAAGAGCATCAGGGGCTCGCGCCAGCCGAACTGTTCGCCAGGCTCAAGG
CGAGCATGCCCGACGGCGAGGATCTCGTCGTGACCCATGGCGATGCCTGCTTGCCGAATATCATGGTGGA
AAATGGCCGCTTTTCTGGATTCATCGACTGTGGCCGGCTGGGTGTGGCGGACCGCTATCAGGACATAGCG
TTGGCTACCCGTGATATTGCTGAAGAGCTTGGCGGCGAATGGGCTGACCGCTTCCTCGTGCTTTACGGTA
TCGCCGCTCCCGATTCGCAGCGCATCGCCTTCTATCGCCTTCTTGACGAGTTCTTCTGAGCGGGACTCTG
GGGTTCGAAATGACCGACCAAGCGACGCCCAACCTGCCATCACGAGATTTCGATTCCACCGCCGCCTTCT
ATGAAAGGTTGGGCTTCGGAATCGTTTTCCGGGACGCCGGCTGGATGATCCTCCAGCGCGGGGATCTCAT
GCTGGAGTTCTTCGCCCACCCTAGGGGGAGGCTAACTGAAACACGGAAGGAGACAATACCGGAAGGAACC
CGCGCTATGACGGCAATAAAAAGACAGAATAAAACGCACGGTGTTGGGTCGTTTGTTCATAAACGCGGGG
TTCGGTCCCAGGGCTGGCACTCTGTCGATACCCCACCGAGACCCCATTGGGGCCAATACGCCCGCGTTTC
TTCCTTTTCCCCACCCCACCCCCCAAGTTCGGGTGAAGGCCCAGGGCTCGCAGCCAACGTCGGGGCGGCA
GGCCCTGCCATAGCCTCAGGTTACTCATATATACTTTAGATTGATTTAAAACTTCATTTTTAATTTAAAA
GGATCTAGGTGAAGATCCTTTTTGATAATCTCATGACCAAAATCCCTTAACGTGAGTTTTCGTTCCACTG
AGCGTCAGACCCCGTAGAAAAGATCAAAGGATCTTCTTGAGATCCTTTTTTTCTGCGCGTAATCTGCTGC
TTGCAAACAAAAAAACCACCGCTACCAGCGGTGGTTTGTTTGCCGGATCAAGAGCTACCAACTCTTTTTC
CGAAGGTAACTGGCTTCAGCAGAGCGCAGATACCAAATACTGTTCTTCTAGTGTAGCCGTAGTTAGGCCA
CCACTTCAAGAACTCTGTAGCACCGCCTACATACCTCGCTCTGCTAATCCTGTTACCAGTGGCTGCTGCC
AGTGGCGATAAGTCGTGTCTTACCGGGTTGGACTCAAGACGATAGTTACCGGATAAGGCGCAGCGGTCGG
GCTGAACGGGGGGTTCGTGCACACAGCCCAGCTTGGAGCGAACGACCTACACCGAACTGAGATACCTACA
GCGTGAGCTATGAGAAAGCGCCACGCTTCCCGAAGGGAGAAAGGCGGACAGGTATCCGGTAAGCGGCAGG
GTCGGAACAGGAGAGCGCACGAGGGAGCTTCCAGGGGGAAACGCCTGGTATCTTTATAGTCCTGTCGGGT
TTCGCCACCTCTGACTTGAGCGTCGATTTTTGTGATGCTCGTCAGGGGGGCGGAGCCTATGGAAAAACGC
CAGCAACGCGGCCTTTTTACGGTTCCTGGCCTTTTGCTGGCCTTTTGCTCACATGTTCTTTCCTGCGTTA
TCCCCTGATTCTGTGGATAACCGTATTACCGCCATGCAT
Features (pLannotate 1.2.2; 14 found; start..end, strand, type, name):
     61..364     +  enhancer       CMV enhancer: human cytomegalovirus immediate early enhancer
    365..568     +  promoter       CMV promoter: human cytomegalovirus (CMV) immediate early promoter
    613..1308    +  CDS            mScarlet-I: mScarlet-I is a basic (constitutively fluorescent) red fluorescent protein published in 2016, derived from synthetic construct. It is reported to be a rapidly-maturing monomer with moderate acid sensitivity.
   1309..1329    +  misc_feature   MCS (fragment): multiple cloning site
   1330..7374    +  CDS            LRRK1: LRRK1_HUMAN - Also known as KIAA1790 Experimental evidence at protein level: Swiss-Prot protein existence level 1. From Homo sapiens (Human).
   7400..7484    +  CDS            large T antigen (fragment): large T antigen from SV40 (simian virus 40)
   7507..7628    +  polyA_signal   SV40 poly(A) signal: SV40 polyadenylation signal
   7662..8090    -  rep_origin     f1 ori (sequence partly withheld): f1 bacteriophage origin of replication; arrow indicates direction of (+) strand synthesis
   8117..8221    +  promoter       AmpR promoter: bla
   8223..8580    +  promoter       SV40 promoter: SV40 enhancer and early promoter
   8615..9409    +  CDS            NeoR/KanR: aminoglycoside phosphotransferase from Tn5; aph(3')-II (or nptII); confers resistance to neomycin, kanamycin, and G418 (Geneticin®)
   9430..9582    +  CDS            ble (fragment): BLE_KLEPN - Experimental evidence at protein level: Swiss-Prot protein existence level 1. Binding protein with a strong affinity to the bleomycin family of antibiotics. Binds to CL990; an antimitotic-antibiotic compound. From Klebsiella pneumoniae.
   9641..9688    +  polyA_signal   HSV TK poly(A) signal: herpes simplex virus thymidine kinase polyadenylation signal (Cole and Stacy, 1985)
  10017..10605   +  rep_origin     ori: high-copy-number ColE1/pMB1/pBR322/pUC origin of replication
