[The description below was written by a language model from this plasmid's Addgene catalogue record and pLannotate feature annotations shown in this document.]
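Description:
mScarlet-LRRK1 K746G is a mammalian expression plasmid of about 10.7 kb, built on the pmScarlet-C1 backbone, that produces human LRRK1 (leucine-rich repeat kinase 1, also known as RIPK6 or Roco1) carrying a K746G substitution and fused at its N terminus to a red fluorescent protein. Transcription is driven by the human cytomegalovirus immediate-early enhancer and promoter. The fluorescent protein reading frame comes first, followed by a short remnant of the multiple cloning site that serves as the linker, then the roughly 6 kb LRRK1 coding sequence, and finally an SV40 polyadenylation signal. The automated annotation identifies the fluorophore as mScarlet-I, a rapidly maturing monomeric variant, whereas the catalogue entry simply calls it mScarlet. The feature table labels the insert as LRRK1 and does not itself flag the point mutation, which is known only from the catalogue fields. The record does not state the functional consequence of the K746G change.

The backbone has the standard C1-series layout. A high-copy ColE1/pUC origin supports replication in E. coli, and an f1 origin allows single-stranded DNA production. A single Tn5 aminoglycoside phosphotransferase gene (NeoR/KanR) sits downstream of tandem bacterial (bla) and SV40 early promoters and ends in the HSV TK polyadenylation signal. It therefore confers kanamycin resistance in bacteria and can support G418 selection in mammalian cells. The short large T antigen and ble matches are fragments typical of this backbone, not functional genes. The plasmid is intended for expressing and visualising the LRRK1 mutant in mammalian cells, and it was deposited with a study of VPS13C-mediated ER–lysosome contacts after lysosome damage.
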