Addgene plasmid #233586: mScarlet-LRRK1 K746G
Purpose: Expresses LRRK1 K746G in mammalian cells
Depositing lab: Pietro De Camilli. Depositing organization: Yale University. Publication: The bridge-like lipid transport protein VPS13C/PARK23 mediates ER-lysosome contacts following lysosome damage. Wang X, Xu P, Bentley-DeSousa A, Hancock-Cerutti W, Cai S, Johnson BT, Tonelli F, Shao L, Talaia G, Alessi DR, Ferguson SM, De Camilli P. Nat Cell Biol. 2025 May;27(5):776-789. doi: 10.1038/s41556-025-01653-6. Epub 2025 Apr 10. PubMed 40211074.
Backbone
  Vector backbone: pmScarlet-C1
  Vector type: Mammalian Expression
Growth in bacteria
  Bacterial resistance: Kanamycin, 50 μg/mL
  Growth temperature: 37°C
  Growth strain: DH5alpha
  Copy number: Unknown
Gene/Insert
  Gene/Insert name: LRRK1 K746G
  Species: H. sapiens (human)
  Entrez Gene: LRRK1 (a.k.a. OSMD, RIPK6, Roco1)
  Tag / fusion protein: mScarlet (N terminal on insert)
Terms and licenses: Academic/Nonprofit Terms; Industry Terms: Not Available to Industry
Depositor comments: Please visit https://doi.org/10.1101/2024.06.08.598070 for bioRxiv preprint.
How to cite: mScarlet-LRRK1 K746G was a gift from Pietro De Camilli (Addgene plasmid # 233586 ; http://n2t.net/addgene:233586 ; RRID:Addgene_233586)
